Addgene plasmid #28154: PHF13 (3O70)
Purpose: Bacterial expression for structure determination; may not be full ORF
Depositing lab: Cheryl Arrowsmith. Depositing organization: University of Toronto.
Backbone
  Vector backbone: pET28-MHL (Addgene plasmid 26096)
  Backbone manufacturer: SGC
  Backbone size w/o insert (bp): 7325
  Vector type: Bacterial Expression
Growth in bacteria
  Bacterial resistance: Kanamycin, 50 μg/mL
  Growth temperature: 37°C
  Growth strain: DH5alpha
  Copy number: Low Copy
Gene/Insert
  Gene/Insert name: PHD finger protein 13 (alt names: PDB: 3O70; PHD finger protein 13, PHD-type zinc finger domain)
  Species: H. sapiens (human)
  Insert size (bp): 150
  Mutation: PHD-type zinc finger domain (residues 232-281).
  Entrez Gene: PHF13 (a.k.a. PHF5, SPOC1)
  Tag / fusion protein: His tag with TEV cleavage (N terminal on backbone)
  Cloning method: Restriction Enzyme; 5′ cloning site ligation-independent cloning (unknown if destroyed); 3′ cloning site ligation-independent cloning (unknown if destroyed)
  Sequencing primers: 5′ T7; 3′ T7-term
Terms and licenses: Academic/Nonprofit Terms; Industry Terms: Not Available to Industry
Depositor comments: PDB: 3O70. http://www.thesgc.org/structures/3O70/
How to cite: PHF13 (3O70) was a gift from Cheryl Arrowsmith (Addgene plasmid # 28154 ; http://n2t.net/addgene:28154 ; RRID:Addgene_28154)
