[The description below was written by a language model from this plasmid's Addgene catalogue record and the feature table of its GenBank file.]
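Description:
PHF13 (3O70) is a bacterial expression plasmid built on the pET28-MHL backbone from a structural genomics group, a low-copy, kanamycin-selected vector of about 7.3 kb without insert. It carries a 150 bp fragment of human PHF13 (also known as PHF5 or SPOC1) encoding only the PHD-type zinc finger domain, residues 232–281, rather than the full open reading frame. The fragment was inserted by ligation-independent cloning, and the record does not say whether the flanking cloning sites survive.

The backbone supplies an N-terminal His tag followed by a TEV protease cleavage site. This allows the domain to be purified by metal-affinity chromatography, after which the tag can be removed to leave a near-native protein. The promoter is not explicitly listed in the record, but the T7 and T7-terminator sequencing primers and the pET28 lineage are consistent with a T7-driven expression cassette, which would be used in an E. coli host supplying T7 RNA polymerase. DH5alpha is recorded only as the propagation strain.

The stated purpose is protein production for structure determination, and the construct is linked to a deposited crystal structure of this PHD finger. PHD fingers are small zinc-coordinating modules that commonly read histone tail modifications, so the isolated domain may also suit binding or biophysical studies, although the record does not state this. The available sequence file covers only the 150 bp insert and has no annotated features, so the backbone elements described here come from the catalogue fields rather than from an annotated full-plasmid map.
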