LOCUS       Exported 150 bp ds-DNA linear SYN 28-MAY-2021
DEFINITION  Bacterial expression for structure determination; may not be full
            ORF.
ACCESSION   .
VERSION     .
KEYWORDS    PHF13 (3O70)
SOURCE      synthetic DNA construct
  ORGANISM  synthetic DNA construct
REFERENCE   1 (bases 1 to 150)
  TITLE     SGC Q3
REFERENCE   2 (bases 1 to 150)
  AUTHORS   .
  TITLE     Direct Submission
  JOURNAL   Exported May 28, 2021 from SnapGene Server 1.1.58
            http://www.snapgene.com
FEATURES             Location/Qualifiers
     source          1..150
                     /organism="synthetic DNA construct"
                     /mol_type="other DNA"
ORIGIN
        1 ctcgtgacct gcttctgcat gaagccattt gccggccgcc ccatgatcga gtgtaatgag
       61 tgccacacct ggattcacct gtcctgtgcg aaaatccgga aatccaatgt tccagaagtg
      121 tttgtctgcc aaaagtgccg ggactccaag
//
