>Addgene plasmid #28154 | PHF13 (3O70) | addgene partial sequence | sequence record 34499 | 28154 with T7
AGAAATAATTTTGTTTAACTTTAAGAAGGAGATATACCATGCATCATCATCATCATCACAGCAGCGGCAG
AGAAAACTTGTATTTCCAGGGCCTCGTGACCTGCTTCTGCATGAAGCCATTTGCCGGCCGCCCCATGATC
GAGTGTAATGAGTGCCACACCTGGATTCACCTGTCCTGTGCGAAAATCCGGAAATCCAATGTTCCAGAAG
TGTTTGTCTGCCAAAAGTGCCGGGACTCCAAGTGATGACGAAGCTTGCGGCCGCACTCGAGCACCACCAC
CACCACCACTGAGATCCGGCTGCTAACAAAGCCCGAAAGGAAGCTGAGTTGGCTGCTGCCACCGCTGAGC
AATAACTAGCATAACCCCTTGGGGCCTCTAAACGGGTCTTGAGGGGTTTTTTGCTGAAAGGAGGAACTAT
ATCCGGATTGGCGAATGGG
[124 nt withheld, positions 440-563]
C
[91 nt withheld, positions 565-655]
A
[49 nt withheld, positions 657-705]
CCTTTGACGTTGGAGTCCACGTTCTTT
[37 nt withheld, positions 733-769]
ACCCTATCTCGGTCTATTC
